>Addgene plasmid #198434 | eZiPro | addgene full sequence | sequence record 389015 | Addgene NGS Result
TTCTTGAAGACGAAAGGGCCTCGTGATACGCCTATTTTTATAGGTTAATGTCATGATAATAATGGTTTCT
TAGACGTCAGGTGGCACTTTTCGGGGAAATGTGCGCGGAACCCCTATTTGTTTATTTTTCTAAATACATT
CAAATATGTATCCGCTCATGAGACAATAACCCTGATAAATGCTTCAATAATATTGAAAAAGGAAGAGTAT
GAGTATTCAACATTTCCGTGTCGCCCTTATTCCCTTTTTTGCGGCATTTTGCCTTCCTGTTTTTGCTCAC
CCAGAAACGCTGGTGAAAGTAAAAGATGCTGAAGATCAGTTGGGTGCACGAGTGGGTTACATCGAACTGG
ATCTCAACAGCGGTAAGATCCTTGAGAGTTTTCGCCCCGAAGAACGTTTTCCAATGATGAGCACTTTTAA
AGTTCTGCTATGTGGCGCGGTATTATCCCGTRTTGACGCCGGGCAAGAGCAACTCGGTCGCCGCATACAC
TATTCTCAGAATGACTTGGTTGAGTACTCACCAGTCACAGAAAAGCATCTTACGGATGGCATGACAGTAA
GAGAATTATGCAGTGCTGCCATAACCATGAGTGATAACACTGCGGCCAACTTACTTCTGACAACGATCGG
AGGACCGAAGGAGCTAACCGCTTTTTTGCACAACATGGGGGATCATGTAACTCGCCTTGATCGTTGGGAA
CCGGAGCTGAATGAAGCCATACCAAACGACGAGCGTGACACCACGATGCCTGCAGCAATGGCAACAACGT
TGCGCAAACTATTAACTGGCGAACTACTTACTCTAGCTTCCCGGCAACAATTAATAGACTGGATGGAGGC
GGATAAAGTTGCAGGACCACTTCTGCGCTCGGCCCTTCCGGCTGGCTGGTTTATTGCTGATAAATCTGGA
GCCGGTGAGCGTGGGTCTCGCGGTATCATTGCAGCACTGGGGCCAGATGGTAAGCCCTCCCGTATCGTAG
TTATCTACACGACGGGGAGTCAGGCAACTATGGATGAACGAAATAGACAGATCGCTGAGATAGGTGCCTC
ACTGATTAAGCATTGGTAACTGTCAGACCAAGTTTACTCATATATACTTTAGATTGATTTAAAACTTCAT
TTTTAATTTAAAAGGATCTAGGTGAAGATCCTTTTTGATAATCTCATGACCAAAATCCCTTAACGTGAGT
TTTCGTTCCACTGAGCGTCAGACCCCGTAGAAAAGATCAAAGGATCTTCTTGAGATCCTTTTTTTCTGCG
CGTAATCTGCTGCTTGCAAACAAAAAAACCACCGCTACCAGCGGTGGTTTGTTTGCCGGATCAAGAGCTA
CCAACTCTTTTTCCGAAGGTAACTGGCTTCAGCAGAGCGCAGATACCAAATACTGTCCTTCTAGTGTAGC
CGTAGTTAGGCCACCACTTCAAGAACTCTGTAGCACCGCCTACATACCTCGCTCTGCTAATCCTGTTACC
AGTGGCTGCTGCCAGTGGCGATAAGTCGTGTCTTACCGGGTTGGACTCAAGACGATAGTTACCGGATAAG
GCGCAGCGGTCGGGCTGAACGGGGGGTTCGTGCACACAGCCCAGCTTGGAGCGAACGACCTACACCGAAC
TGAGATACCTACAGCGTGAGCTATGAGAAAGCGCCACGCTTCCCGAAGGGAGAAAGGCGGACAGGTATCC
GGTAAGCGGCAGGGTCGGAACAGGAGAGCGCACGAGGGAGCTTCCAGGGGGAAACGCCTGGTATCTTTAT
AGTCCTGTCGGGTTTCGCCACCTCTGACTTGAGCGTCGATTTTTGTGATGCTCGTCAGGGGGGCGGAGCC
TATGGAAAAACGCCAGCAACGCGGCCTTTTTACGGTTCCTGGCCTTTTGCTGGCCTTTTGCTCACATGTT
CTTTCCTGCGTTATCCCCTGATTCTGTGGATAACCGTATTACCGCCTTTGAGTGAGCTGATACCGCTCGC
CGCAGCCGAACGACCGAGCGCAGCGAGTCAGTGAGCGAGGAAGCGGAAGAGCGCCTGATGCGGTATTTTC
TCCTTACGCATCTGTGCGGTATTTCACACCGCAATGGTGCACTCTCAGTACAATCTGCTCTGATGCCGCA
TAGTTAAGCCAGTATACACTCCGCTATCGCTACGTGACTGGGTCATGGCTGCGCCCCGACACCCGCCAAC
ACCCGCTGACGCGCCCTGACGGGCTTGTCTGCTCCCGGCATCCGCTTACAGACAAGCTGTGACCGTCTCC
GGGAGCTGCATGTGTCAGAGGTTTTCACCGTCATCACCGAAACGCGCGAGGCAGCTGCGGTAAAGCTCAT
CAGCGTGGTCGTGAAGCGATTCACAGATGTCTGCCTGTTCATCCGCGTCCAGCTCGTTGAGTTTCTCCAG
AAGCGTTAATGTCTGGCTTCTGATAAAGCGGGCCATGTTAAGGGCGGTTTTTTCCTGTTTGGTCACTGAT
GCCTCCGTGTAAGGGGGATTTCTGTTCATGGGGGTAATGATACCGATGAAACGAGAGAGGATGCTCACGA
TACGGGTTACTGATGATGAACATGCCCGGTTACTGGAACGTTGTGAGGGTAAACAACTGGCGGTATGGAT
GCGGCGGGACCAGAGAAAAATCACTCAGGGTCAATGCCAGCGCTTCGTTAATACAGATGTAGGTGTTCCA
CAGGGTAGCCAGCAGCATCCTGCGATGCAGATCCGGAACATAATGGTGCAGGGCGCTGACTTCCGCGTTT
CCAGACTTTACGAAACACGGAAACCGAAGACCATTCATGTTGTTGCTCAGGTCGCAGACGTTTTGCAGCA
GCAGTCGCTTCACGTTCGCTCGCGTATCGGTGATTCATTCTGCTAACCAGTAAGGCAACCCCGCCAGCCT
AGCCGGGTCCTCAACGACAGGAGCACGATCATGCGCACCCGTGGCCAGGACCCAACGCTGCCCGAGATGC
GCCGCGTGCGGCTGCTGGAGATGGCGGACGCGATGGATATGTTCTGCCAAGGGTTGGTTTGCGCATTCAC
AGTTCTCCGCAAGAATTGATTGGCTCCAATTCTTGGAGTGGTGAATCCGTTAGCGAGGTGCCGCCGGCTT
CCATTCAGGTCGAGGTGGCCCGGCTCCATGCACCGCGACGCAACGCGGGGAGGCAGACAAGGTATAGGGC
GGCGCCTACAATCCATGCCAACCCGTTCCATGTGCTCGCCGAGGCGGCATAAATCGCCGTGACGATCAGC
GGTCCAATGATCGAAGTTAGGCTGGTAAGAGCCGCGAGCGATCCTTGAAGCTGTCCCTGATGGTCGTCAT
CTACCTGCCTGGACAGCATGGCCTGCAACGCGGGCATCCCGATGCCGCCGGAAGCGAGAAGAATCATAAT
GGGGAAGGCCATCCAGCCTCGCGTCGCGAACGCCAGCAAGACGTAGCCCAGCGCGTCGGCCGCCATGCCG
GCGATAATGGCCTGCTTCTCGCCGAAACGTTTGGTGGCGGGACCAGTGACGAAGGCTTGAGCGAGGGCGT
GCAAGATTCCGAATACCGCAAGCGACAGGCCGATCATCGTCGCGCTCCAGCGAAAGCGGTCCTCGCCGAA
AATGACCCAGAGCGCTGCCGGCACCTGTCCTACGAGTTGCATGATAAAGAAGACAGTCATAAGTGCGGCG
ACGATAGTCATGCCCCGCGCCCACCGGAAGGAGCTGACTGGGTTGAAGGCTCTCAAGGGCATCGGTCGAG
ATCCCGGTGCCTAATGAGTGAGCTAACTTACATTAATTGCGTTGCGCTCACTGCCCGCTTTCCAGTCGGG
AAACCTGTCGTGCCAGCTGCATTAATGAATCGGCCAACGCGCGGGGAGAGGCGGTTTGCGTATTGGGCGC
CAGGGTGGTTTTTCTTTTCACCAGTGAGACGGGCAACAGCTGATTGCCCTTCACCGCCTGGCCCTGAGAG
AGTTGCAGCAAGCGGTCCACGCTGGTTTGCCCCAGCAGGCGAAAATCCTGTTTGATGGTGGTTAACGGCG
GGATATAACATGAGCTGTCTTCGGTATCGTCGTATCCCACTACCGAGATATCCGCACCAACGCGCAGCCC
GGACTCGGTAATGGCGCGCATTGCGCCCAGCGCCATCTGATCGTTGGCAACCAGCATCGCAGTGGGAACG
ATGCCCTCATTCAGCATTTGCATGGTTTGTTGAAAACCGGACATGGCACTCCAGTCGCCTTCCCGTTCCG
CTATCGGCTGAATTTGATTGCGAGTGAGATATTTATGCCAGCCAGCCAGACGCAGACGCGCCGAGACAGA
ACTTAATGGGCCCGCTAACAGCGCGATTTGCTGGTGACCCAATGCGACCAGATGCTCCACGCCCAGTCGC
GTACCGTCTTCATGGGAGAAAATAATACTGTTGATGGGTGTCTGGTCAGAGACATCAAGAAATAACGCCG
GAACATTAGTGCAGGCAGCTTCCACAGCAATGGCATCCTGGTCATCCAGCGGATAGTTAATGATCAGCCC
ACTGACGCGTTGCGCGAGAAGATTGTGCACCGCCGCTTTACAGGCTTCGACGCCGCTTCGTTCTACCATC
GACACCACCACGCTGGCACCCAGTTGATCGGCGCGAGATTTAATCGCCGCGACAATTTGCGACGGCGCGT
GCAGGGCCAGACTGGAGGTGGCAACGCCAATCAGCAACGACTGTTTGCCCGCCAGTTGTTGTGCCACGCG
GTTGGGAATGTAATTCAGCTCCGCCATCGCCGCTTCCACTTTTTCCCGCGTTTTCGCAGAAACGTGGCTG
GCCTGGTTCACCACGCGGGAAACGGTCTGATAAGAGACACCGGCATACTCTGCGACATCGTATAACGTTA
CTGGTTTCACATTCACCACCCTGAATTGACTCTCTTCCGGGCGCTATCATGCCATACCGCGAAAGGTTTT
GCGCCATTCGATGGTGTCCGGGATCTCGACGCTCTCCCTTATGCGACTCCTGCATTAGGAAGCAGCCCAG
TAGTAGGTTGAGGCCGTTGAGCACCGCCGCCGCAAGGAATGGTGCATGCAAGGAGATGGCGCCCAACAGT
CCCCCGGCCACGGGGCCTGCCACCATACCCACGCCGAAACAAGCGCTCATGAGCCCGAAGTGGCGAGCCC
GATCTTCCCCATCGGTGATGTCGGCGATATAGGCGCCAGCAACCGCACCTGTGGCGCCGGTGATGCCGGC
CACGATGCGTCCGGCGTAGAGGATCGAGATCTCGATCCCGCGAAATTAATACGACTCACTATAGGGGAAT
TGTGAGCGGATAACAATTCCCCTCTAGAAATAATTTTGTTTAACTTTAAGAAGGAGATATACATATGGGT
AGCAGCCATCATCATCATCACCACGGCAGCGAGAACCTGTACTTTCAAGGCAGCGACATGTATATCGAGC
GTGCGGGCGACATTACCTGGGAAAAGGATGCGGAAGTTACCGGTAACAGCCCGCGTCTGGATGTTGCGCT
GGACGAAAGCGGTGACTTCAGCCTGGTTGAAGACGATGGTCCGCCGATGCGTGAAAAAACCGGCAAACGC
AGCGGCGCGCTGTGGGACGTGCCGGCGCCGAAGGAAGTGAAAAAGGGCGAAACCACCGACGGTGTTTACC
GTGTGATGACCCGTCGTCTGCTGGGTAGCACCCAGGTTGGTGTTGGTGTGATGCAGGAAGGTGTTTTCCA
CACCATGTGGCACGTTACCAAGGGTAGCGCGCTGCGTAGCGGCGAAGGTCGTCTGGACCCGTATTGGGGT
GATGTTAAGCAGGACCTGGTTAGCTACTGCGGTCCGTGGAAACTGGACGCGGCGTGGGATGGTCACAGCG
AAGTGCAGCTGCTGGCGGTTCCGCCGGGTGAACGTGCGCGTAACATCCAGACCCTGCCGGGTATCTTCAA
AACCAAGGACGGCGATATTGGTGCGGTTGCGCTGGATTATCCGGCGGGCACCAGCGGTAGCCCGATTCTG
GACAAATGCGGCCGTGTTATTGGCCTGTACGGTAACGGCGTTGTGATCAAGAACGGTAGCTACGTTAGCG
CGATCACCCAGGGTCGTCGTGAGGAAGAAACCCCGGTGGAGTGCTTTGAACCGAGCATGCTGAAAAAATA
AGGATCCGGCTGCTAACAAAGCCCGAAAGGAAGCTGAGTTGGCTGCTGCCACCGCTGAGCAATAACTAGC
ATAACCCCTTGGGGCCTCTAAACGGGTCTTGAGGGGTTTTTTGCTGAAAGGAGGAACTATATCCGGATAT
CCCGCAAGAGGCCCGGCAGTACCGGCATAACCAAGCCTATGCCTACAGCATCCAGGGTGACGGTGCCGAG
GATGACGATGAGCGCATTGTTAGATTTCATACACGGTGCCTGAATGCGTTAGCAATTTAACTGTGATAAA
CTACCGCATTAAAGCTTATCGATGATAAGCTGTCAAACATGAGAA
Features (pLannotate 1.2.2; 19 found; start..end, strand, type, name):
    104..208     +  promoter       AmpR promoter: bla
    209..1069    +  CDS            AmpR: β-lactamase; bla; confers resistance to ampicillin, carbenicillin, and related antibiotics
   1240..1828    +  rep_origin     ori: high-copy-number ColE1/pMB1/pBR322/pUC origin of replication
   2014..2153    -  misc_feature   bom: basis of mobility region from pBR322
   2255..2446    -  CDS            rop: Rop protein, which maintains plasmids at low copy number; rop
   2463..2843    +  CDS            YPB1_ECOLX: Protein predicted: Swiss-Prot protein existence level 4. From Escherichia coli.
   3085..3709    -  CDS            TcR (fragment): tetracycline efflux protein; tet; confers resistance to tetracycline
   3724..3745    -  protein_bind   CAP binding site: CAP binding activates transcription in the presence of cAMP. E. coli catabolite activator protein
   3758..4840    -  CDS            lacI: lac repressor; lacI; The lac repressor binds to the lac operator to inhibit transcription in E. coli. This inhibition can be relieved by adding lactose or isopropyl-β-D-thiogalactopyranoside (IPTG).
   4841..4918    -  promoter       lacI promoter: lacI
   4926..5205    -  CDS            TcR (fragment): tetracycline efflux protein; tet; confers resistance to tetracycline
   5227..5245    +  promoter       T7 promoter: promoter for bacteriophage T7 RNA polymerase
   5246..5270    +  protein_bind   lac operator: The lac repressor binds to the lac operator to inhibit transcription in E. coli. This inhibition can be relieved by adding lactose or isopropyl-β-D-thiogalactopyranoside (IPTG). lac repressor encoded by lacI
   5285..5307    +  RBS            RBS: efficient ribosome binding site from bacteriophage T7 gene 10 (Olins and Rangwala, 1989)
   5375..6088    +  CDS            POLG_ZIKVF (fragment): Experimental evidence at protein level: Swiss-Prot protein existence level 1. [RNA-directed RNA polymerase NS5]: Replicates the viral (+) and (-) RNA genome, and performs the capping of genomes in the cytoplasm (PubMed:30951555). Methylates viral RNA cap at guanine N-7 and ribose 2'-O positions. Once sufficient NS5 is expressed, binds to the cap-proximal structure and inhibits further translation of the viral genome (By similarity). Besides its role in RNA genome replication, also prevents the establishment of a cellular antiviral state by blocking the interferon-alpha/beta (IFN-alpha/beta) si
   6099..6148    +  CDS            SET1 (fragment): solubility-enhancement tag derived from T7 phage gene 10B
   6156..6203    +  terminator     T7 terminator: transcription terminator for bacteriophage T7 RNA polymerase
   6226..6330    -  CDS            TcR (fragment): tetracycline efflux protein; tet; confers resistance to tetracycline
   6378..6406    -  promoter       tet promoter: E. coli promoter for tetracycline efflux protein gene
