[The description below was written by a language model from this plasmid's Addgene catalogue record and pLannotate feature annotations shown in this document.]
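Description:
eZiPro is a bacterial expression plasmid built on the pET11a backbone for producing the Zika virus NS2B-NS3 protease in E. coli. It carries the ColE1/pMB1-type origin together with the pBR322 bom and rop regions, and is selected with ampicillin through the β-lactamase gene. The catalogue lists it as high copy, although rop is normally associated with lower copy number. Several tetracycline-resistance fragments and the tet promoter appear in the feature table. These are interrupted remnants of the pBR322 ancestry rather than a functional marker.

The 786 bp insert, cloned between NdeI and BamHI, encodes the NS2B cofactor region joined to the NS3 protease domain through an enzymatically cleavable linker. It has an N-terminal His6 tag followed by a TEV protease site for affinity purification and tag removal. Expression is driven by a T7 promoter with an adjacent lac operator, followed by the T7 gene 10 ribosome binding site, and ends at the T7 terminator. The plasmid-borne lacI gene supplies repressor, so transcription is IPTG-inducible in hosts that provide T7 RNA polymerase.

The automated annotation matches the insert to the Zika polyprotein. Its descriptive text refers to NS5 only because it is generic to the polyprotein entry, and the catalogue identifies the region as NS2B-NS3. The short "SET1" hit just downstream of the insert is a T7 gene 10-derived fragment, probably vector-derived rather than a deliberate fusion. According to the record, the purified protein is used for protease activity and inhibition assays and for 19F-NMR, in studies of how allosteric and competitive inhibitors affect protease conformational dynamics.
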