Addgene plasmid #198434: eZiPro
Purpose: Activity/inhibition assays, 19F-NMR
Depositing lab: Ute Hellmich & Tanja Schirmeister. Depositing organization: Johannes Gutenberg-Universitaet Mainz. Publication: The effects of allosteric and competitive inhibitors on ZIKV protease conformational dynamics explored through smFRET, nanoDSF, DSF, and (19)F NMR. Maus H, Hammerschmidt SJ, Hinze G, Barthels F, Perez Carrillo VH, Hellmich UA, Basche T, Schirmeister T. Eur J Med Chem. 2023 Oct 5;258:115573. doi: 10.1016/j.ejmech.2023.115573. Epub 2023 Jun 21. PubMed 37379675.
Backbone
  Vector backbone: pET11a
  Backbone manufacturer: MilliporeSigma (Novagen)
  Backbone size w/o insert (bp): 5677
  Vector type: Bacterial Expression
Growth in bacteria
  Bacterial resistance: Ampicillin, 100 μg/mL
  Growth temperature: 37°C
  Growth strain: DH5alpha
  Copy number: High Copy
Gene/Insert
  Gene/Insert name: enzymatically cleavable linked Zika virus NS2B-NS3 (alt name: enzymatically cleavable linked ZIKV NS2Bcf-NS3pro)
  Species: Zika Virus (KJ776791.2)
  Insert size (bp): 786
  Promoter: T7 promoter
  Tag / fusion protein: His6-TEV (N terminal on insert)
  Cloning method: Restriction Enzyme; 5′ cloning site NdeI (not destroyed); 3′ cloning site BamHI (not destroyed)
  Sequencing primers: 5′ T7 prom; 3′ T7 term
Terms and licenses: Academic/Nonprofit Terms; Industry Terms: Not Available to Industry
How to cite: eZiPro was a gift from Ute Hellmich & Tanja Schirmeister (Addgene plasmid # 198434 ; http://n2t.net/addgene:198434 ; RRID:Addgene_198434)
